Addgene plasmid #184944: pJT301 BxBi Lenti pEF-attB LSR GFP
Purpose: Lentiviral delivery of recombinase landing pad
Depositing lab: Michael Bassik & Ami Bhatt & Lacra Bintu & Patrick Hsu. Depositing organization: Stanford University. Publication: Systematic discovery of recombinases for efficient integration of large DNA sequences into the human genome. Durrant MG, Fanton A, Tycko J, Hinks M, Chandrasekaran SS, Perry NT, Schaepe J, Du PP, Lotfy P, Bassik MC, Bintu L, Bhatt AS, Hsu PD. Nat Biotechnol. 2022 Oct 10. pii: 10.1038/s41587-022-01494-w. doi: 10.1038/s41587-022-01494-w. PubMed 36217031.
Backbone
  Vector backbone: n/a
  Vector type: Mammalian Expression, Lentiviral, Synthetic Biology
Growth in bacteria
  Bacterial resistance: Ampicillin, 100 μg/mL
  Growth temperature: 37°C
  Growth strain: NEB Stable
  Copy number: High Copy
Gene/Insert
  Gene/Insert name: BxBi Lenti pEF1a-attB LSR GFP (alt name: Large serine recombinase from microbial mobile genetic element and GFP)
  Species: Synthetic
  Cloning method: Gibson Cloning
Terms and licenses: Academic/Nonprofit Terms; Industry Terms: Not Available to Industry
Depositor comments: This plasmid can be used to integrate a landing pad for the recombinase into the genome. Then, a donor with a matching attachment site can be recombined into the landing pad. The attB Is downstream the pEF1a promoter, such that the donor can trap the promoter, which will also knockout expression of the recombinase and GFP.
How to cite: pJT301 BxBi Lenti pEF-attB LSR GFP was a gift from Michael Bassik & Ami Bhatt & Lacra Bintu & Patrick Hsu (Addgene plasmid # 184944 ; http://n2t.net/addgene:184944 ; RRID:Addgene_184944)
