[The description below was written by a language model from this plasmid's Addgene catalogue record and pLannotate feature annotations shown in this document.]
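Description:
pJT301 BxBi Lenti pEF-attB LSR GFP is an 11.5 kb lentiviral transfer plasmid that installs a recombinase "landing pad" in the genome of mammalian cells. The record does not name a backbone. The feature table shows a typical third-generation HIV-1 layout: a CMV enhancer/promoter drives a chimeric truncated 5' LTR, followed by the Ψ packaging signal with a gag fragment, the RRE for Rev-dependent export, and the cPPT/CTS. Downstream of the cargo are a WPRE, a second truncated LTR and a bGH polyadenylation signal. In bacteria the plasmid is maintained through a high-copy ColE1/pUC origin with ampicillin resistance. It also carries an f1 origin and an SV40/EM7-driven BleoR cassette that lies outside the LTRs and so would not be packaged.

The payload is a synthetic cassette driven by the human EF-1α promoter. According to the depositor, an attB attachment site sits immediately downstream of this promoter, followed by a large serine recombinase (LSR) derived from a microbial mobile genetic element, and then GFP. The feature table annotates the EGFP coding sequence but leaves roughly 1.6 kb between promoter and EGFP essentially unannotated. This stretch presumably holds the attB and recombinase sequences, though how the recombinase and EGFP are linked is not recorded.

After transduction, cells carrying the integrated landing pad express both the recombinase and GFP. A donor bearing the matching attachment site can then recombine into attB, trapping the EF-1α promoter to drive donor expression. The same event cuts the recombinase and GFP off from the promoter, so loss of GFP signals successful integration. The construct was made for work on discovering recombinases that integrate large DNA sequences into the human genome.
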