Features (pLannotate 1.2.2; 32 found; start..end, strand, type, name):
     31..83      -  misc_feature   bom (fragment): basis of mobility region from pBR322
    238..617     +  enhancer       CMV enhancer: human cytomegalovirus immediate early enhancer
    618..817     +  promoter       CMV promoter: human cytomegalovirus (CMV) immediate early promoter
    835..1015    +  LTR            5' LTR (truncated): truncated 5' long terminal repeat (LTR) from HIV-1
   1062..1187    +  misc_feature   HIV-1 Ψ: packaging signal of human immunodeficiency virus type 1
   1171..1534    +  CDS            HIV-1 gag (fragment): gag protein from human immunodeficiency virus 1; gag
   1680..1913    +  misc_feature   RRE: The Rev response element (RRE) of HIV-1 allows for Rev-dependent mRNA export from the nucleus to the cytoplasm.
   2290..2390    +  CDS            Rev (fragment): human immunodeficiency virus 1 (HIV-1) Rev protein; rev; enhances nuclear export of unspliced and incompletely spliced viral mRNAs
   2440..2557    +  misc_feature   cPPT/CTS: central polypurine tract and central termination sequence of HIV-1
   2609..2675    +  CDS            small t antigen (fragment): SV40 (simian virus 40) small t antigen
   2682..3860    +  promoter       EF-1α promoter: strong constitutive promoter for human elongation factor EF-1α
   5262..5283    +  CDS            hmKeima8.5 (fragment): human codon-optimized monomeric red fluorescent protein with a large Stokes shift (Guan et al. 2015)
   5477..6193    +  CDS            EGFP: the original enhanced GFP (Yang et al., 1996) mammalian codon-optimized
   6194..6218    +  misc_feature   MCS (fragment): pBluescript multiple cloning site
   6218..6806    +  misc_feature   WPRE: woodchuck hepatitis virus posttranscriptional regulatory element
   6743..7324    +  CDS            nef (fragment): NEF_HV1H2 - Experimental evidence at protein level: Swiss-Prot protein existence level 1. Extracellular Nef protein targets CD4(+) T-lymphocytes for apoptosis by interacting with CXCR4 surface receptors. From Human immunodeficiency virus type 1 group M subtype B (isolate HXB2) (HIV-1).
   7331..7511    +  LTR            5' LTR (truncated): truncated 5' long terminal repeat (LTR) from HIV-1
   7543..7767    +  polyA_signal   bGH poly(A) signal: bovine growth hormone polyadenylation signal
   7771..7792    +  promoter       SV40 promoter (fragment): SV40 enhancer and early promoter
   7813..8241    +  rep_origin     f1 ori (sequence partly withheld): f1 bacteriophage origin of replication; arrow indicates direction of (+) strand synthesis
   8255..8584    +  promoter       SV40 promoter: SV40 enhancer and early promoter
   8632..8679    +  promoter       EM7 promoter: synthetic bacterial promoter&nbsp
   8698..9072    +  CDS            BleoR: antibiotic-binding protein; Sh ble from Streptoalloteichus hindustanus; confers resistance to bleomycin, phleomycin, and Zeocin™
   9082..9207    +  CDS            ble (fragment): BLE_KLEPN - Experimental evidence at protein level: Swiss-Prot protein existence level 1. Binding protein with a strong affinity to the bleomycin family of antibiotics. Binds to CL990; an antimitotic-antibiotic compound. From Klebsiella pneumoniae.
   9202..9323    +  polyA_signal   SV40 poly(A) signal: SV40 polyadenylation signal
   9394..9416    -  protein_bind   lac operator (fragment): The lac repressor binds to the lac operator to inhibit transcription in E. coli. This inhibition can be relieved by adding lactose or isopropyl-β-D-thiogalactopyranoside (IPTG). lac repressor encoded by lacI
   9420..9450    -  promoter       lac promoter: promoter for the E. coli lac operon
   9465..9486    -  protein_bind   CAP binding site: CAP binding activates transcription in the presence of cAMP. E. coli catabolite activator protein
   9499..9591    -  CDS            lacI (fragment): lac repressor; lacI; The lac repressor binds to the lac operator to inhibit transcription in E. coli. This inhibition can be relieved by adding lactose or isopropyl-β-D-thiogalactopyranoside (IPTG).
   9774..10362   -  rep_origin     ori: high-copy-number ColE1/pMB1/pBR322/pUC origin of replication
  10533..11393   -  CDS            AmpR: β-lactamase; bla; confers resistance to ampicillin, carbenicillin, and related antibiotics
  11394..11498   -  promoter       AmpR promoter: bla
>Addgene plasmid #184944 | pJT301 BxBi Lenti pEF-attB LSR GFP | addgene full sequence | sequence record 364893 | Addgene NGS Result
GTCGACGGATCGGGAGATCTCCCGATCCCCTATGGTGCACTCTCAGTACAATCTGCTCTGATGCCGCATA
GTTAAGCCAGTATCTGCTCCCTGCTTGTGTGTTGGAGGTCGCTGAGTAGTGCGCGAGCAAAATTTAAGCT
ACAACAAGGCAAGGCTTGACCGACAATTGCATGAAGAATCTGCTTAGGGTTAGGCGTTTTGCGCTGCTTC
GCGATGTACGGGCCAGATATACGCGTTGACATTGATTATTGACTAGTTATTAATAGTAATCAATTACGGG
GTCATTAGTTCATAGCCCATATATGGAGTTCCGCGTTACATAACTTACGGTAAATGGCCCGCCTGGCTGA
CCGCCCAACGACCCCCGCCCATTGACGTCAATAATGACGTATGTTCCCATAGTAACGCCAATAGGGACTT
TCCATTGACGTCAATGGGTGGAGTATTTACGGTAAACTGCCCACTTGGCAGTACATCAAGTGTATCATAT
GCCAAGTACGCCCCCTATTGACGTCAATGACGGTAAATGGCCCGCCTGGCATTATGCCCAGTACATGACC
TTATGGGACTTTCCTACTTGGCAGTACATCTACGTATTAGTCATCGCTATTACCATGGTGATGCGGTTTT
GGCAGTACATCAATGGGCGTGGATAGCGGTTTGACTCACGGGGATTTCCAAGTCTCCACCCCATTGACGT
CAATGGGAGTTTGTTTTGGCACCAAAATCAACGGGACTTTCCAAAATGTCGTAACAACTCCGCCCCATTG
ACGCAAATGGGCGGTAGGCGTGTACGGTGGGAGGTCTATATAAGCAGCGCGTTTTGCCTGTACTGGGTCT
CTCTGGTTAGACCAGATCTGAGCCTGGGAGCTCTCTGGCTAACTAGGGAACCCACTGCTTAAGCCTCAAT
AAAGCTTGCCTTGAGTGCTTCAAGTAGTGTGTGCCCGTCTGTTGTGTGACTCTGGTAACTAGAGATCCCT
CAGACCCTTTTAGTCAGTGTGGAAAATCTCTAGCAGTGGCGCCCGAACAGGGACTTGAAAGCGAAAGGGA
AACCAGAGGAGCTCTCTCGACGCAGGACTCGGCTTGCTGAAGCGCGCACGGCAAGAGGCGAGGGGCGGCG
ACTGGTGAGTACGCCAAAAATTTTGACTAGCGGAGGCTAGAAGGAGAGAGATGGGTGCGAGAGCGTCAGT
ATTAAGCGGGGGAGAATTAGATCGCGATGGGAAAAAATTCGGTTAAGGCCAGGGGGAAAGAAAAAATATA
AATTAAAACATATAGTATGGGCAAGCAGGGAGCTAGAACGATTCGCAGTTAATCCTGGCCTGTTAGAAAC
ATCAGAAGGCTGTAGACAAATACTGGGACAGCTACAACCATCCCTTCAGACAGGATCAGAAGAACTTAGA
TCATTATATAATACAGTAGCAACCCTCTATTGTGTGCATCAAAGGATAGAGATAAAAGACACCAAGGAAG
CTTTAGACAAGATAGAGGAAGAGCAAAACAAAAGTAAGACCACCGCACAGCAAGCGGCCGCTGATCTTCA
GACCTGGAGGAGGAGATATGAGGGACAATTGGAGAAGTGAATTATATAAATATAAAGTAGTAAAAATTGA
ACCATTAGGAGTAGCACCCACCAAGGCAAAGAGAAGAGTGGTGCAGAGAGAAAAAAGAGCAGTGGGAATA
GGAGCTTTGTTCCTTGGGTTCTTGGGAGCAGCAGGAAGCACTATGGGCGCAGCGTCAATGACGCTGACGG
TACAGGCCAGACAATTATTGTCTGGTATAGTGCAGCAGCAGAACAATTTGCTGAGGGCTATTGAGGCGCA
ACAGCATCTGTTGCAACTCACAGTCTGGGGCATCAAGCAGCTCCAGGCAAGAATCCTGGCTGTGGAAAGA
TACCTAAAGGATCAACAGCTCCTGGGGATTTGGGGTTGCTCTGGAAAACTCATTTGCACCACTGCTGTGC
CTTGGAATGCTAGTTGGAGTAATAAATCTCTGGAACAGATTTGGAATCACACGACCTGGATGGAGTGGGA
CAGAGAAATTAACAATTACACAAGCTTAATACACTCCTTAATTGAAGAATCGCAAAACCAGCAAGAAAAG
AATGAACAAGAATTATTGGAATTAGATAAATGGGCAAGTTTGTGGAATTGGTTTAACATAACAAATTGGC
TGTGGTATATAAAATTATTCATAATGATAGTAGGAGGCTTGGTAGGTTTAAGAATAGTTTTTGCTGTACT
TTCTATAGTGAATAGAGTTAGGCAGGGATATTCACCATTATCGTTTCAGACCCACCTCCCAACCCCGAGG
GGACCCGACAGGCCCGAAGGAATAGAAGAAGAAGGTGGAGAGAGAGACAGAGACAGATCCATTCGATTAG
TGAACGGATCGGCACTGCGTGCGCCAATTCTGCAGACAAATGGCAGTATTCATCCACAATTTTAAAAGAA
AAGGGGGGATTGGGGGGTACAGTGCAGGGGAAAGAATAGTAGACATAATAGCAACAGACATACAAACTAA
AGAATTACAAAAACAAATTACAAAAATTCAAAATTTTCGGGTTTATTACAGGGACAGCAGAGATCCAGTT
TGGTTAATTAATGCAAAGATGGATAAAGTTTTAAACAGAGAGGAATCTTTGCAGCTAATGGACCTTCTAG
GTCTTGAAAGGAGTGGGAATTGGCTCCGGTGCCCGTCAGTGGGCAGAGCGCACATCGCCCACAGTCCCCG
AGAAGTTGGGGGGAGGGGTCGGCAATTGAACCGGTGCCTAGAGAAGGTGGCGCGGGGTAAACTGGGAAAG
TGATGTCGTGTACTGGCTCCGCCTTTTTCCCGAGGGTGGGGGAGAACCGTATATAAGTGCAGTAGTCGCC
GTGAACGTTCTTTTTCGCAACGGGTTTGCCGCCAGAACACAGGTAAGTGCCGTGTGTGGTTCCCGCGGGC
CTGGCCTCTTTACGGGTTATGGCCCTTGCGTGCCTTGAATTACTTCCACCTGGCTGCAGTACGTGATTCT
TGATCCCGAGCTTCGGGTTGGAAGTGGGTGGGAGAGTTCGAGGCCTTGCGCTTAAGGAGCCCCTTCGCCT
CGTGCTTGAGTTGAGGCCTGGCCTGGGCGCTGGGGCCGCCGCGTGCGAATCTGGTGGCACCTTCGCGCCT
GTCTCGCTGCTTTCGATAAGTCTCTAGCCATTTAAAATTTTTGATGACCTGCTGCGACGCTTTTTTTCTG
GCAAGATAGTCTTGTAAATGCGGGCCAAGATCTGCACACTGGTATTTCGGTTTTTGGGGCCGCGGGCGGC
GACGGGGCCCGTGCGTCCCAGCGCACATGTTCGGCGAGGCGGGGCCTGCGAGCGCGGCCACCGAGAATCG
GACGGGGGTAGTCTCAAGCTGGCCGGCCTGCTCTGGTGCCTGGCCTCGCGCCGCCGTGTATCGCCCCGCC
CTGGGCGGCAAGGCTGGCCCGGTCGGCACCAGTTGCGTGAGCGGAAAGATGGCCGCTTCCCGGCCCTGCT
GCAGGGAGCTCAAAATGGAGGACGCGGCGCTCGGGAGAGCGGGCGGGTGAGTCACCCACACAAAGGAAAA
GGGCCTTTCCGTCCTCAGCCGTCGCTTCATGTGACTCCACGGAGTACCGGGCGCCGTCCAGGCACCTCGA
TTAGTTCTCGAGCTTTTGGAGTACGTCGTCTTTAGGTTGGGGGGAGGGGTTTTATGCGATGGAGTTTCCC
CACACTGAGTGGGTGGAGACTGAAGTTAGGCCAGCTTGGCACTTGATGTAATTCTCCTTGGAATTTGCCC
TTTTTGAGTTTGGATCTTGGTTCATTCTCAAGCCTCAGACAGTGGTTCAAAGTTTTTTTCTTCCATTTCA
GGTGTCGTGAGGCTTGTCGACGACGGCGGTCTCCGTCGTCAGGATCATGCCGCCACCATGAGAGCCCTGG
TGGTCATCCGCCTGTCTCGGGTGACAGACGCCACCACATCTCCTGAGAGACAGCTGGAGAGCTGCCAGCA
GCTGTGCGCACAGAGGGGATGGGATGTGGTGGGAGTGGCAGAGGATCTGGACGTGAGCGGAGCAGTGGAC
CCCTTCGACAGAAAGCGGAGACCCAACCTGGCAAGGTGGCTGGCCTTCGAGGAGCAGCCCTTTGATGTGA
TCGTGGCCTACAGAGTGGACAGGCTGACCCGCTCCATCAGGCACCTGCAGCAGCTGGTGCACTGGGCCGA
GGACCACAAGAAGCTGGTGGTGTCTGCCACAGAGGCCCACTTCGATACCACAACCCCTTTTGCCGCAGTG
GTCATCGCCCTGATGGGCACCGTGGCACAGATGGAGCTGGAGGCCATCAAGGAGCGGAACAGAAGCGCCG
CCCACTTCAATATCAGAGCCGGCAAGTACAGGGGCTCCCTGCCACCTTGGGGCTATCTGCCTACCCGCGT
GGATGGAGAGTGGAGGCTGGTGCCAGACCCCGTGCAGAGGGAGCGCATCCTGGAGGTGTACCACAGGGTG
GTGGATAACCACGAGCCACTGCACCTGGTGGCCCACGACCTGAATAGGCGCGGCGTGCTGTCTCCAAAGG
ATTATTTTGCACAGCTGCAGGGAAGGGAGCCACAGGGACGGGAGTGGAGCGCCACCGCCCTGAAGCGGAG
CATGATCAGCGAGGCCATGCTGGGCTATGCCACACTGAATGGCAAGACCGTGAGGGACGATGACGGCGCC
CCTCTGGTGCGGGCAGAGCCTATCCTGACCAGAGAGCAGCTGGAGGCCCTGAGGGCAGAGCTGGTGAAGA
CATCCCGCGCCAAGCCTGCCGTGTCCACCCCATCTCTGCTGCTGCGGGTGCTGTTCTGCGCCGTGTGCGG
AGAGCCAGCCTACAAGTTTGCAGGAGGCGGCAGAAAGCACCCACGGTATAGATGCAGGTCTATGGGCTTC
CCTAAGCACTGTGGCAACGGCACAGTGGCTATGGCCGAGTGGGACGCCTTTTGCGAGGAGCAGGTGCTGG
ATCTGCTGGGCGACGCAGAGCGGCTGGAGAAAGTGTGGGTGGCAGGCAGCGACTCCGCCGTGGAGCTGGC
CGAAGTGAATGCAGAGCTGGTGGATCTGACCAGCCTGATCGGCTCCCCTGCATACAGAGCAGGCAGCCCA
CAGAGGGAGGCCCTGGACGCAAGGATCGCCGCCCTGGCCGCACGCCAGGAGGAGCTGGAGGGCCTGGAGG
CCCGGCCCTCCGGCTGGGAGTGGAGAGAGACAGGCCAGAGGTTTGGCGATTGGTGGCGGGAGCAGGACAC
AGCCGCCAAGAACACCTGGCTGCGCAGCATGAATGTGCGGCTGACCTTCGATGTGAGAGGCGGCCTGACA
AGGACCATCGATTTTGGCGACCTGCAGGAGTATGAGCAGCACCTGAGGCTGGGCTCCGTGGTGGAGCGGC
TGCACACCGGCATGTCTGCTAGCGGCAGTGGAGAGGGCAGAGGAAGTCTGCTAACATGCGGTGACGTCGA
GGAGAATCCTGGCCCAGTGAGCAAGGGCGAGGAGCTGTTCACCGGGGTGGTGCCCATCCTGGTCGAGCTG
GACGGCGACGTAAACGGCCACAAGTTCAGCGTGTCCGGCGAGGGCGAGGGCGATGCCACCTACGGCAAGC
TGACCCTGAAGTTCATCTGCACCACCGGCAAGCTGCCCGTGCCCTGGCCCACCCTCGTGACCACCCTGAC
CTACGGCGTGCAGTGCTTCAGCCGCTACCCCGACCACATGAAGCAGCACGACTTCTTCAAGTCCGCCATG
CCCGAAGGCTACGTCCAGGAGCGCACCATCTTCTTCAAGGACGACGGCAACTACAAGACCCGCGCCGAGG
TGAAGTTCGAGGGCGACACCCTGGTGAACCGCATCGAGCTGAAGGGCATCGACTTCAAGGAGGACGGCAA
CATCCTGGGGCACAAGCTGGAGTACAACTACAACAGCCACAACGTCTATATCATGGCCGACAAGCAGAAG
AACGGCATCAAGGTGAACTTCAAGATCCGCCACAACATCGAGGACGGCAGCGTGCAGCTCGCCGACCACT
ACCAGCAGAACACCCCCATCGGCGACGGCCCCGTGCTGCTGCCCGACAACCACTACCTGAGCACCCAGTC
CGCCCTGAGCAAAGACCCCAACGAGAAGCGCGATCACATGGTCCTGCTGGAGTTCGTGACCGCCGCCGGG
ATCACTCTCGGCATGGACGAGCTGTACAAGTAAGAATTCGATATCAAGCTTATCGATAATCAACCTCTGG
ATTACAAAATTTGTGAAAGATTGACTGGTATTCTTAACTATGTTGCTCCTTTTACGCTATGTGGATACGC
TGCTTTAATGCCTTTGTATCATGCTATTGCTTCCCGTATGGCTTTCATTTTCTCCTCCTTGTATAAATCC
TGGTTGCTGTCTCTTTATGAGGAGTTGTGGCCCGTTGTCAGGCAACGTGGCGTGGTGTGCACTGTGTTTG
CTGACGCAACCCCCACTGGTTGGGGCATTGCCACCACCTGTCAGCTCCTTTCCGGGACTTTCGCTTTCCC
CCTCCCTATTGCCACGGCGGAACTCATCGCCGCCTGCCTTGCCCGCTGCTGGACAGGGGCTCGGCTGTTG
GGCACTGACAATTCCGTGGTGTTGTCGGGGAAATCATCGTCCTTTCCTTGGCTGCTCGCCTGTGTTGCCA
CCTGGATTCTGCGCGGGACGTCCTTCTGCTACGTCCCTTCGGCCCTCAATCCAGCGGACCTTCCTTCCCG
CGGCCTGCTGCCGGCTCTGCGGCCTCTTCCGCGTCTTCGCCTTCGCCCTCAGACGAGTCGGATCTCCCTT
TGGGCCGCCTCCCCGCATCGATACCGTCGACCTCGAGACCTAGAAAAACATGGAGCAATCACAAGTAGCA
ATACAGCAGCTACCAATGCTGATTGTGCCTGGCTAGAAGCACAAGAGGAGGAGGAGGTGGGTTTTCCAGT
CACACCTCAGGTACCTTTAAGACCAATGACTTACAAGGCAGCTGTAGATCTTAGCCACTTTTTAAAAGAA
AAGGGGGGACTGGAAGGGCTAATTCACTCCCAACGAAGACAAGATATCCTTGATCTGTGGATCTACCACA
CACAAGGCTACTTCCCTGATTGGCAGAACTACACACCAGGGCCAGGGATCAGATATCCACTGACCTTTGG
ATGGTGCTACAAGCTAGTACCAGTTGAGCAAGAGAAGGTAGAAGAAGCCAATGAAGGAGAGAACACCCGC
TTGTTACACCCTGTGAGCCTGCATGGGATGGATGACCCGGAGAGAGAAGTATTAGAGTGGAGGTTTGACA
GCCGCCTAGCATTTCATCACATGGCCCGAGAGCTGCATCCGGACTGTACTGGGTCTCTCTGGTTAGACCA
GATCTGAGCCTGGGAGCTCTCTGGCTAACTAGGGAACCCACTGCTTAAGCCTCAATAAAGCTTGCCTTGA
GTGCTTCAAGTAGTGTGTGCCCGTCTGTTGTGTGACTCTGGTAACTAGAGATCCCTCAGACCCTTTTAGT
CAGTGTGGAAAATCTCTAGCAGGGCCCGTTTAAACCCGCTGATCAGCCTCGACTGTGCCTTCTAGTTGCC
AGCCATCTGTTGTTTGCCCCTCCCCCGTGCCTTCCTTGACCCTGGAAGGTGCCACTCCCACTGTCCTTTC
CTAATAAAATGAGGAAATTGCATCGCATTGTCTGAGTAGGTGTCATTCTATTCTGGGGGGTGGGGTGGGG
CAGGACAGCAAGGGGGAGGATTGGGAAGACAATAGCAGGCATGCTGGGGATGCGGTGGGCTCTATGGCTT
CTGAGGCGGAAAGAACCAGCTGGGGCTCTAGGGGGTATCCCC
[124 nt withheld, positions 7813-7936]
C
[91 nt withheld, positions 7938-8028]
A
[49 nt withheld, positions 8030-8078]
CCTTTGACGTTGGAGTCCACGTTCTTT
[37 nt withheld, positions 8106-8142]
ACCCTATCTCGGTCTATTCTTTTGATTTATAAGGGATTTTGCCGATTTCGGCCTATTGGTTAAAAAATGA
GCTGATTTAACAAAAATTTAACGCGAATTAATTCTGTGGAATGTGTGTCAGTTAGGGTGTGGAAAGTCCC
CAGGCTCCCCAGCAGGCAGAAGTATGCAAAGCATGCATCTCAATTAGTCAGCAACCAGGTGTGGAAAGTC
CCCAGGCTCCCCAGCAGGCAGAAGTATGCAAAGCATGCATCTCAATTAGTCAGCAACCATAGTCCCGCCC
CTAACTCCGCCCATCCCGCCCCTAACTCCGCCCAGTTCCGCCCATTCTCCGCCCCATGGCTGACTAATTT
TTTTTATTTATGCAGAGGCCGAGGCCGCCTCTGCCTCTGAGCTATTCCAGAAGTAGTGAGGAGGCTTTTT
TGGAGGCCTAGGCTTTTGCAAAAAGCTCCCGGGAGCTTGTATATCCATTTTCGGATCTGATCAGCACGTG
TTGACAATTAATCATCGGCATAGTATATCGGCATAGTATAATACGACAAGGTGAGGAACTAAACCATGGC
CAAGTTGACCAGTGCCGTTCCGGTGCTCACCGCGCGCGACGTCGCCGGAGCGGTCGAGTTCTGGACCGAC
CGGCTCGGGTTCTCCCGGGACTTCGTGGAGGACGACTTCGCCGGTGTGGTCCGGGACGACGTGACCCTGT
TCATCAGCGCGGTCCAGGACCAGGTGGTGCCGGACAACACCCTGGCCTGGGTGTGGGTGCGCGGCCTGGA
CGAGCTGTACGCCGAGTGGTCGGAGGTCGTGTCCACGAACTTCCGGGACGCCTCCGGGCCGGCCATGACC
GAGATCGGCGAGCAGCCGTGGGGGCGGGAGTTCGCCCTGCGCGACCCGGCCGGCAACTGCGTGCACTTCG
TGGCCGAGGAGCAGGACTGACACGTGCTACGAGATTTCGATTCCACCGCCGCCTTCTATGAAAGGTTGGG
CTTCGGAATCGTTTTCCGGGACGCCGGCTGGATGATCCTCCAGCGCGGGGATCTCATGCTGGAGTTCTTC
GCCCACCCCAACTTGTTTATTGCAGCTTATAATGGTTACAAATAAAGCAATAGCATCACAAATTTCACAA
ATAAAGCATTTTTTTCACTGCATTCTAGTTGTGGTTTGTCCAAACTCATCAATGTATCTTATCATGTCTG
TATACCGTCGACCTCTAGCTAGAGCTTGGCGTAATCATGGTCATAGCTGTTTCCTGTGTGAAATTGTTAT
CCGCTCACAATTCCACACAACATACGAGCCGGAAGCATAAAGTGTAAAGCCTGGGGTGCCTAATGAGTGA
GCTAACTCACATTAATTGCGTTGCGCTCACTGCCCGCTTTCCAGTCGGGAAACCTGTCGTGCCAGCTGCA
TTAATGAATCGGCCAACGCGCGGGGAGAGGCGGTTTGCGTATTGGGCGCTCTTCCGCTTCCTCGCTCACT
GACTCGCTGCGCTCGGTCGTTCGGCTGCGGCGAGCGGTATCAGCTCACTCAAAGGCGGTAATACGGTTAT
CCACAGAATCAGGGGATAACGCAGGAAAGAACATGTGAGCAAAAGGCCAGCAAAAGGCCAGGAACCGTAA
AAAGGCCGCGTTGCTGGCGTTTTTCCATAGGCTCCGCCCCCCTGACGAGCATCACAAAAATCGACGCTCA
AGTCAGAGGTGGCGAAACCCGACAGGACTATAAAGATACCAGGCGTTTCCCCCTGGAAGCTCCCTCGTGC
GCTCTCCTGTTCCGACCCTGCCGCTTACCGGATACCTGTCCGCCTTTCTCCCTTCGGGAAGCGTGGCGCT
TTCTCATAGCTCACGCTGTAGGTATCTCAGTTCGGTGTAGGTCGTTCGCTCCAAGCTGGGCTGTGTGCAC
GAACCCCCCGTTCAGCCCGACCGCTGCGCCTTATCCGGTAACTATCGTCTTGAGTCCAACCCGGTAAGAC
ACGACTTATCGCCACTGGCAGCAGCCACTGGTAACAGGATTAGCAGAGCGAGGTATGTAGGCGGTGCTAC
AGAGTTCTTGAAGTGGTGGCCTAACTACGGCTACACTAGAAGAACAGTATTTGGTATCTGCGCTCTGCTG
AAGCCAGTTACCTTCGGAAAAAGAGTTGGTAGCTCTTGATCCGGCAAACAAACCACCGCTGGTAGCGGTG
GTTTTTTTGTTTGCAAGCAGCAGATTACGCGCAGAAAAAAAGGATCTCAAGAAGATCCTTTGATCTTTTC
TACGGGGTCTGACGCTCAGTGGAACGAAAACTCACGTTAAGGGATTTTGGTCATGAGATTATCAAAAAGG
ATCTTCACCTAGATCCTTTTAAATTAAAAATGAAGTTTTAAATCAATCTAAAGTATATATGAGTAAACTT
GGTCTGACAGTTACCAATGCTTAATCAGTGAGGCACCTATCTCAGCGATCTGTCTATTTCGTTCATCCAT
AGTTGCCTGACTCCCCGTCGTGTAGATAACTACGATACGGGAGGGCTTACCATCTGGCCCCAGTGCTGCA
ATGATACCGCGAGACCCACGCTCACCGGCTCCAGATTTATCAGCAATAAACCAGCCAGCCGGAAGGGCCG
AGCGCAGAAGTGGTCCTGCAACTTTATCCGCCTCCATCCAGTCTATTAATTGTTGCCGGGAAGCTAGAGT
AAGTAGTTCGCCAGTTAATAGTTTGCGCAACGTTGTTGCCATTGCTACAGGCATCGTGGTGTCACGCTCG
TCGTTTGGTATGGCTTCATTCAGCTCCGGTTCCCAACGATCAAGGCGAGTTACATGATCCCCCATGTTGT
GCAAAAAAGCGGTTAGCTCCTTCGGTCCTCCGATCGTTGTCAGAAGTAAGTTGGCCGCAGTGTTATCACT
CATGGTTATGGCAGCACTGCATAATTCTCTTACTGTCATGCCATCCGTAAGATGCTTTTCTGTGACTGGT
GAGTACTCAACCAAGTCATTCTGAGAATAGTGTATGCGGCGACCGAGTTGCTCTTGCCCGGCGTCAATAC
GGGATAATACCGCGCCACATAGCAGAACTTTAAAAGTGCTCATCATTGGAAAACGTTCTTCGGGGCGAAA
ACTCTCAAGGATCTTACCGCTGTTGAGATCCAGTTCGATGTAACCCACTCGTGCACCCAACTGATCTTCA
GCATCTTTTACTTTCACCAGCGTTTCTGGGTGAGCAAAAACAGGAAGGCAAAATGCCGCAAAAAAGGGAA
TAAGGGCGACACGGAAATGTTGAATACTCATACTCTTCCTTTTTCAATATTATTGAAGCATTTATCAGGG
TTATTGTCTCATGAGCGGATACATATTTGAATGTATTTAGAAAAATAAACAAATAGGGGTTCCGCGCACA
TTTCCCCGAAAAGTGCCACCTGAC
